>Addgene plasmid #105626 | pET28a-AviTag-SnoopLigase | addgene full sequence | sequence record 205296 | Addgene NGS Result
CTTTTCACCAGTGAGACGGGCAACAGCTGATTGCCCTTCACCGCCTGGCCCTGAGAGAGTTGCAGCAAGC
GGTCCACGCTGGTTTGCCCCAGCAGGCGAAAATCCTGTTTGATGGTGGTTAACGGCGGGATATAACATGA
GCTGTCTTCGGTATCGTCGTATCCCACTACCGAGATATCCGCACCAACGCGCAGCCCGGACTCGGTAATG
GCGCGCATTGCGCCCAGCGCCATCTGATCGTTGGCAACCAGCATCGCAGTGGGAACGATGCCCTCATTCA
GCATTTGCATGGTTTGTTGAAAACCGGACATGGCACTCCAGTCGCCTTCCCGTTCCGCTATCGGCTGAAT
TTGATTGCGAGTGAGATATTTATGCCAGCCAGCCAGACGCAGACGCGCCGAGACAGAACTTAATGGGCCC
GCTAACAGCGCGATTTGCTGGTGACCCAATGCGACCAGATGCTCCACGCCCAGTCGCGTACCGTCTTCAT
GGGAGAAAATAATACTGTTGATGGGTGTCTGGTCAGAGACATCAAGAAATAACGCCGGAACATTAGTGCA
GGCAGCTTCCACAGCAATGGCATCCTGGTCATCCAGCGGATAGTTAATGATCAGCCCACTGACGCGTTGC
GCGAGAAGATTGTGCACCGCCGCTTTACAGGCTTCGACGCCGCTTCGTTCTACCATCGACACCACCACGC
TGGCACCCAGTTGATCGGCGCGAGATTTAATCGCCGCGACAATTTGCGACGGCGCGTGCAGGGCCAGACT
GGAGGTGGCAACGCCAATCAGCAACGACTGTTTGCCCGCCAGTTGTTGTGCCACGCGGTTGGGAATGTAA
TTCAGCTCCGCCATCGCCGCTTCCACTTTTTCCCGCGTTTTCGCAGAAACGTGGCTGGCCTGGTTCACCA
CGCGGGAAACGGTCTGATAAGAGACACCGGCATACTCTGCGACATCGTATAACGTTACTGGTTTCACATT
CGCCACCTCTGACTTGACTCTCTTCCGGGCGCTATCATGCCATACCGCGAAAGGTTTTGCGCCATTCGAT
GGTGTCCGGGATCTCGACGCTCTCCCTTATGCGACTCCTGCATTAGGAAGCAGCCCAGTAGTAGGTTGAG
GCCGTTGAGCACCGCCGCCGCAAGGAATGGTGCATGCAAGGAGATGGCGCCCAACAGTCCCCCGGCCACG
GGGCCTGCCACCATACCCACGCCGAAACAAGCGCTCATGAGCCCGAAGTGGCGAGCCCGATCTTCCCCAT
CGGTGATGTCGGCGATATAGGCGCCAGCAACCGCACCTGTGGCGCCGGTGATGCCGGCCACGATGCGTCC
GGCGTAGAGGATCGAGATCTCGATCCCGCGAAATTAATACGACTCACTATAGGGGAATTGTGAGCGGATA
ACAATTCCCCTCTAGAAATAATTTTGTTTAACTTTAAGAAGGAGATATACCATGGGCAGCAGCCATCATC
ATCATCATCACAGCAGCGGCGGCCTGAACGATATCTTCGAGGCCCAGAAGATCGAGTGGCACGAGGGTAG
CGGTGGGTCTGGTAGTGGTGTGAATAAGAACGATAAAAAGCCGCTGCGTGGTGCCGTGTTTAGCCTGCAG
AAACAGCATCCCGACTATCCCGATATCTATGGCGCGATTGATCAGAATGGGACCTATCAAAATGTGCGTA
CCGGCGAAGATGGTAAACTGACCTTTAAGAATCTGAGCGATGGCAAATATCGCCTGTTTGAAAATAGCGA
ACCCCCGGGCTATAAACCGGTGCAGAATAAGCCGATTGTGGCGTTTCAGATTGTGAATGGCGAAGTGCGT
GATGTGACCAGCATTGTGCCGCCGGGTGTGCCGGCTACATATGAATTTACCTAATAAAACGGTAAACATT
ATATCACCAATGAACCGATACCGCCGAAATAATAAAAGCTTGCGGCCGCACTCGAGCACTACCACCACCA
CCACTGAGATCCGGCTGCTAACAAAGCCCGAAAGGAAGCTGAGTTGGCTGCTGCCACCGCTGAGCAATAA
CTAGCATAACCCCTTGGGGCCTCTAAACGGGTCTTGAGGGGTTTTTTGCTGAAAGGAGGAACTATATCCG
GATTGGCGAATGGG
[124 nt withheld, positions 2115-2238]
C
[91 nt withheld, positions 2240-2330]
A
[49 nt withheld, positions 2332-2380]
CCTTTGACGTTGGAGTCCACGTTCTTT
[37 nt withheld, positions 2408-2444]
ACCCTATCTCGGTCTATTCTTTTGATTTATAAGGGATTTTGCCGATTTCGGCCTATTGGTTAAAAAATGA
GCTGATTTAACAAAAATTTAACGCGAATTTTAACAAAATATTAACGCTTACAATTTAGGTGGCACTTTTC
GGGGAAATGTGCGCGGAACCCCTATTTGTTTATTTTTCTAAATACATTCAAATATGTATCCGCTCATGAA
TTAATTCTTAGAAAAACTCATCGAGCATCAAATGAAACTGCAATTTATTCATATCAGGATTATCAATACC
ATATTTTTGAAAAAGCCGTTTCTGTAATGAAGGAGAAAACTCACCGAGGCAGTTCCATAGGATGGCAAGA
TCCTGGTATCGGTCTGCGATTCCGACTCGTCCAACATCAATACAACCTATTAATTTCCCCTCGTCAAAAA
TAAGGTTATCAAGTGAGAAATCACCATGAGTGACGACTGAATCCGGTGAGAATGGCAAAAGTTTATGCAT
TTCTTTCCAGACTTGTTCAACAGGCCAGCCATTACGCTCGTCATCAAAATCACTCGCATCAACCAAACCG
TTATTCATTCGTGATTGCGCCTGAGCGAGACGAAATACGCGATCGCTGTTAAAAGGACAATTACAAACAG
GAATCGAATGCAACCGGCGCAGGAACACTGCCAGCGCATCAACAATATTTTCACCTGAATCAGGATATTC
TTCTAATACCTGGAATGCTGTTTTCCCGGGGATCGCAGTGGTGAGTAACCATGCATCATCAGGAGTACGG
ATAAAATGCTTGATGGTCGGAAGAGGCATAAATTCCGTCAGCCAGTTTAGTCTGACCATCTCATCTGTAA
CATCATTGGCAACGCTACCTTTGCCATGTTTCAGAAACAACTCTGGCGCATCGGGCTTCCCATACAATCG
ATAGATTGTCGCACCTGATTGCCCGACATTATCGCGAGCCCATTTATACCCATATAAATCAGCATCCATG
TTGGAATTTAATCGCGGCCTAGAGCAAGACGTTTCCCGTTGAATATGGCTCATAACACCCCTTGTATTAC
TGTTTATGTAAGCAGACAGTTTTATTGTTCATGACCAAAATCCCTTAACGTGAGTTTTCGTTCCACTGAG
CGTCAGACCCCGTAGAAAAGATCAAAGGATCTTCTTGAGATCCTTTTTTTCTGCGCGTAATCTGCTGCTT
GCAAACAAAAAAACCACCGCTACCAGCGGTGGTTTGTTTGCCGGATCAAGAGCTACCAACTCTTTTTCCG
AAGGTAACTGGCTTCAGCAGAGCGCAGATACCAAATACTGTCCTTCTAGTGTAGCCGTAGTTAGGCCACC
ACTTCAAGAACTCTGTAGCACCGCCTACATACCTCGCTCTGCTAATCCTGTTACCAGTGGCTGCTGCCAG
TGGCGATAAGTCGTGTCTTACCGGGTTGGACTCAAGACGATAGTTACCGGATAAGGCGCAGCGGTCGGGC
TGAACGGGGGGTTCGTGCACACAGCCCAGCTTGGAGCGAACGACCTACACCGAACTGAGATACCTACAGC
GTGAGCTATGAGAAAGCGCCACGCTTCCCGAAGGGAGAAAGGCGGACAGGTATCCGGTAAGCGGCAGGGT
CGGAACAGGAGAGCGCACGAGGGAGCTTCCAGGGGGAAACGCCTGGTATCTTTATAGTCCTGTCGGGTTT
CGCCACCTCTGACTTGAGCGTCGATTTTTGTGATGCTCGTCAGGGGGGCGGAGCCTATGGAAAAACGCCA
GCAACGCGGCCTTTTTACGGTTCCTGGCCTTTTGCTGGCCTTTTGCTCACATGTTCTTTCCTGCGTTATC
CCCTGATTCTGTGGATAACCGTATTACCGCCTTTGAGTGAGCTGATACCGCTCGCCGCAGCCGAACGACC
GAGCGCAGCGAGTCAGTGAGCGAGGAAGCGGAAGAGCGCCTGATGCGGTATTTTCTCCTTACGCATCTGT
GCGGTATTTCACACCGCAATGGTGCACTCTCAGTACAATCTGCTCTGATGCCGCATAGTTAAGCCAGTAT
ACACTCCGCTATCGCTACGTGACTGGGTCATGGCTGCGCCCCGACACCCGCCAACACCCGCTGACGCGCC
CTGACGGGCTTGTCTGCTCCCGGCATCCGCTTACAGACAAGCTGTGACCGTCTCCGGGAGCTGCATGTGT
CAGAGGTTTTCACCGTCATCACCGAAACGCGCGAGGCAGCTGCGGTAAAGCTCATCAGCGTGGTCGTGAA
GCGATTCACAGATGTCTGCCTGTTCATCCGCGTCCAGCTCGTTGAGTTTCTCCAGAAGCGTTAATGTCTG
GCTTCTGATAAAGCGGGCCATGTTAAGGGCGGTTTTTTCCTGTTTGGTCACTGATGCCTCCGTGTAAGGG
GGATTTCTGTTCATGGGGGTAATGATACCGATGAAACGAGAGAGGATGCTCACGATACGGGTTACTGATG
ATGAACATGCCCGGTTACTGGAACGTTGTGAGGGTAAACAACTGGCGGTATGGATGCGGCGGGACCAGAG
AAAAATCACTCAGGGTCAATGCCAGCGCTTCGTTAATACAGATGTAGGTGTTCCACAGGGTAGCCAGCAG
CATCCTGCGATGCAGATCCGGAACATAATGGTGCAGGGCGCTGACTTCCGCGTTTCCAGACTTTACGAAA
CACGGAAACCGAAGACCATTCATGTTGTTGCTCAGGTCGCAGACGTTTTGCAGCAGCAGTCGCTTCACGT
TCGCTCGCGTATCGGTGATTCATTCTGCTAACCAGTAAGGCAACCCCGCCAGCCTAGCCGGGTCCTCAAC
GACAGGAGCACGATCATGCGCACCCGTGGGGCCGCCATGCCGGCGATAATGGCCTGCTTCTCGCCGAAAC
GTTTGGTGGCGGGACCAGTGACGAAGGCTTGAGCGAGGGCGTGCAAGATTCCGAATACCGCAAGCGACAG
GCCGATCATCGTCGCGCTCCAGCGAAAGCGGTCCTCGCCGAAAATGACCCAGAGCGCTGCCGGCACCTGT
CCTACGAGTTGCATGATAAAGAAGACAGTCATAAGTGCGGCGACGATAGTCATGCCCCGCGCCCACCGGA
AGGAGCTGACTGGGTTGAAGGCTCTCAAGGGCATCGGTCGAGATCCCGGTGCCTAATGAGTGAGCTAACT
TACATTAATTGCGTTGCGCTCACTGCCCGCTTTCCAGTCGGGAAACCTGTCGTGCCAGCTGCATTAATGA
ATCGGCCAACGCGCGGGGAGAGGCGGTTTGCGTATTGGGCGCCAGGGTGGTTTTT
Features (pLannotate 1.2.2; 18 found; start..end, strand, type, name):
    989..1056    -  promoter       lacI promoter (fragment): lacI
   1064..1343    -  CDS            TcR (fragment): tetracycline efflux protein; tet; confers resistance to tetracycline
   1365..1383    +  promoter       T7 promoter: promoter for bacteriophage T7 RNA polymerase
   1384..1408    +  protein_bind   lac operator: The lac repressor binds to the lac operator to inhibit transcription in E. coli. This inhibition can be relieved by adding lactose or isopropyl-β-D-thiogalactopyranoside (IPTG). lac repressor encoded by lacI
   1423..1445    +  RBS            RBS: efficient ribosome binding site from bacteriophage T7 gene 10 (Olins and Rangwala, 1989)
   1464..1480    +  CDS            capTEV™ (fragment): composite tag for in vivo biotinylation, TEV protease cleavage, and 6xHis tagging
   1974..2023    +  CDS            SET1 (fragment): solubility-enhancement tag derived from T7 phage gene 10B
   2031..2078    +  terminator     T7 terminator: transcription terminator for bacteriophage T7 RNA polymerase
   2115..2543    +  rep_origin     f1 ori (sequence partly withheld): f1 bacteriophage origin of replication; arrow indicates direction of (+) strand synthesis
   2596..2653    +  promoter       AmpR promoter (fragment): bla
   2662..3477    -  CDS            KanR: aminoglycoside phosphotransferase; aph(3')-Ia; confers resistance to kanamycin in bacteria or G418 (Geneticin®) in eukaryotes
   3599..4187    +  rep_origin     ori: high-copy-number ColE1/pMB1/pBR322/pUC origin of replication
   4373..4512    -  misc_feature   bom: basis of mobility region from pBR322
   4614..4805    -  CDS            rop: Rop protein, which maintains plasmids at low copy number; rop
   4822..5202    +  CDS            YPB1_ECOLX: Protein predicted: Swiss-Prot protein existence level 4. From Escherichia coli.
   5274..5565    -  CDS            TcR (fragment): tetracycline efflux protein; tet; confers resistance to tetracycline
   5580..5601    -  protein_bind   CAP binding site: CAP binding activates transcription in the presence of cAMP. E. coli catabolite activator protein
   5614..977     -  CDS            lacI (across the origin): lac repressor; lacI; The lac repressor binds to the lac operator to inhibit transcription in E. coli. This inhibition can be relieved by adding lactose or isopropyl-β-D-thiogalactopyranoside (IPTG).
