[The description below was written by a language model from this plasmid's Addgene catalogue record and pLannotate feature annotations shown in this document.]
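Description:
pET28a-AviTag-SnoopLigase is a bacterial expression plasmid of about 5.7 kb built on the pET28a backbone for recombinant production of SnoopLigase in E. coli. It is selected with kanamycin through the aph(3')-Ia (KanR) gene and replicates from a ColE1/pBR322-type origin. The neighbouring rop gene and bom region keep it at low copy number, consistent with the catalogue entry. An f1 origin is also present. Short annotated fragments of the tetracycline resistance gene and the AmpR promoter appear to be backbone remnants rather than functional markers.

The payload is a synthetic open reading frame of roughly 420 bp, inserted by Gibson cloning, that encodes SnoopLigase fused to an AviTag. It is transcribed from a T7 promoter with an adjacent lac operator, translated from the strong phage T7 gene 10 ribosome binding site, and ended by the T7 terminator. The plasmid-borne lacI gene supplies lac repressor, so expression stays off until it is induced with IPTG in a host that provides T7 RNA polymerase. The automated annotation does not label the SnoopLigase coding sequence itself. It only flags a short match to a composite biotinylation/His tag near the start of the reading frame and a small gene 10-derived fragment just before the terminator. The exact tag arrangement therefore cannot be read from the feature table.

SnoopLigase is an engineered protein that promotes isopeptide bond formation between two peptide tags, SnoopTagJr and DogTag, covalently joining the proteins that carry them. The AviTag allows site-specific biotinylation of the ligase. According to the associated publication title, this supports solid-phase isolation of the conjugates.
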