Addgene plasmid #105626: pET28a-AviTag-SnoopLigase
Purpose: Plasmid for recombinant bacterial expression of SnoopLigase, a protein that promotes the formation of an isopeptide bond between 2 peptide tags (SnoopTagJr and DogTag), with AviTag for biotinylation
Depositing lab: Mark Howarth. Depositing organization: University of Oxford. Publication: SnoopLigase Catalyzes Peptide-Peptide Locking and Enables Solid-Phase Conjugate Isolation. Buldun CM, Jean JX, Bedford MR, Howarth M. J Am Chem Soc. 2018 Feb 28;140(8):3008-3018. doi: 10.1021/jacs.7b13237. Epub 2018 Feb 14. PubMed 29402082.
Backbone
  Vector backbone: pET28a
  Vector type: Bacterial Expression
Growth in bacteria
  Bacterial resistance: Kanamycin, 50 μg/mL
  Growth temperature: 37°C
  Growth strain: DH5alpha
  Copy number: Low Copy
Gene/Insert
  Gene/Insert name: AviTag-SnoopLigase
  Species: Synthetic
  Insert size (bp): 420
  Promoter: T7
  Cloning method: Gibson Cloning
  Sequencing primers: 5′ T7F; 3′ T7R
Terms and licenses: Academic/Nonprofit Terms; Industry Terms: Not Available to Industry
How to cite: pET28a-AviTag-SnoopLigase was a gift from Mark Howarth (Addgene plasmid # 105626 ; http://n2t.net/addgene:105626 ; RRID:Addgene_105626)
