>Addgene plasmid #105626 | pET28a-AviTag-SnoopLigase | depositor partial sequence | sequence record 199851 | pET28a-AviTag-SnoopLigase sequence 423 bps
ATGGGCAGCAGCCATCATCATCATCATCACAGCAGCGGCGGCCTGAACGATATCTTCGAGGCCCAGAAGA
TCGAGTGGCACGAGGGTAGCGGTGGGTCTGGTAGTGGTGTGAATAAGAACGATAAAAAGCCGCTGCGTGG
TGCCGTGTTTAGCCTGCAGAAACAGCATCCCGACTATCCCGATATCTATGGCGCGATTGATCAGAATGGG
ACCTATCAAAATGTGCGTACCGGCGAAGATGGTAAACTGACCTTTAAGAATCTGAGCGATGGCAAATATC
GCCTGTTTGAAAATAGCGAACCCCCGGGCTATAAACCGGTGCAGAATAAGCCGATTGTGGCGTTTCAGAT
TGTGAATGGCGAAGTGCGTGATGTGACCAGCATTGTGCCGCCGGGTGTGCCGGCTACATATGAATTTACC
TAA
